Addgene plasmid #181842: pcDNA3.1(+)-RIα(D/D+linker)-EGFP
Purpose: EGFP-tagged docking/dimerization (D/D) and linker region of PKA RIα; for mammalian expression.
Depositing lab: Jin Zhang. Depositing organization: University of California, San Diego (UCSD). Publication: Phase Separation of a PKA Regulatory Subunit Controls cAMP Compartmentation and Oncogenic Signaling. Zhang JZ, Lu TW, Stolerman LM, Tenner B, Yang JR, Zhang JF, Falcke M, Rangamani P, Taylor SS, Mehta S, Zhang J. Cell. 2020 Sep 17;182(6):1531-1544.e15. doi: 10.1016/j.cell.2020.07.043. Epub 2020 Aug 25. PubMed 32846158.
Backbone
  Vector backbone: pcDNA3.1(+)
  Backbone manufacturer: Invitrogen
  Backbone size w/o insert (bp): 5402
  Total vector size (bp): 6449
  Vector type: Mammalian Expression
  Selectable markers: Neomycin (select with G418)
Growth in bacteria
  Bacterial resistance: Ampicillin, 100 μg/mL
  Growth temperature: 37°C
  Growth strain: DH5alpha
  Copy number: High Copy
Gene/Insert
  Gene/Insert name: RIα-(D/D+linker)EGFP (alt name: PRKAR1)
  Species: H. sapiens (human)
  Insert size (bp): 1047
  Mutation: Contains only residues 12-112 of PKA RIα.
  Entrez Gene: PRKAR1A (a.k.a. ACRDYS1, ADOHR, CAR, CNC, CNC1, PKR1, PPNAD1, PRKAR1, Prkar1alpha, TSE1)
  Promoter: CMV
  Tag / fusion protein: EGFP (C terminal on insert)
  Cloning method: Gibson Cloning
  Sequencing primers: 5′ CMV forward; 3′ BGH reverse
Terms and licenses: Academic/Nonprofit Terms; Industry Terms: Not Available to Industry
How to cite: pcDNA3.1(+)-RIα(D/D+linker)-EGFP was a gift from Jin Zhang (Addgene plasmid # 181842 ; http://n2t.net/addgene:181842 ; RRID:Addgene_181842)
