[The description below was written by a language model from this plasmid's Addgene catalogue record and pLannotate feature annotations shown in this document.]
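Description:
pcDNA3.1(+)-RIα(D/D+linker)-EGFP is a 6,449 bp mammalian expression plasmid built by Gibson cloning in the Invitrogen pcDNA3.1(+) backbone. It is maintained in E. coli through a high-copy ColE1/pUC-type origin and selected with ampicillin via the β-lactamase gene and its own promoter. An f1 origin is also present, which allows single-stranded DNA production. For mammalian cells, an SV40 enhancer/early promoter drives the neomycin phosphotransferase gene, terminated by an SV40 polyadenylation signal, so that stable transfectants can be selected with G418. The automated annotation also flags several short fragments (bom, a piece of an HIV-1 LTR, ble, lacI and lac promoter/operator elements). These appear to be backbone remnants or partial sequence matches rather than functional parts of the design.

The payload is a truncated human PRKAR1A coding sequence, the type Iα regulatory subunit of cAMP-dependent protein kinase (PKA). It is limited to residues 12–112, which cover the docking/dimerization (D/D) domain and the adjacent linker region and omit the rest of the protein. This fragment is fused at its C terminus to EGFP after a short spacer, giving an insert of about 1 kb. Expression is driven by the CMV immediate-early enhancer and promoter and terminated by the bovine growth hormone polyadenylation signal. A T7 promoter upstream and an SP6 promoter downstream in reverse orientation flank the insert.

The construct is intended for expressing and imaging this isolated RIα region in live mammalian cells. The associated publication concerns phase separation of a PKA regulatory subunit and its role in cAMP compartmentation, which suggests use as a domain-truncation reagent, though the record does not state this specific role.
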