Features (pLannotate 1.2.2; 22 found; start..end, strand, type, name):
     28..80      -  misc_feature   bom (fragment): basis of mobility region from pBR322
    235..614     +  enhancer       CMV enhancer: human cytomegalovirus immediate early enhancer
    615..818     +  promoter       CMV promoter: human cytomegalovirus (CMV) immediate early promoter
    814..847     +  LTR            5' LTR (truncated) (fragment): truncated 5' long terminal repeat (LTR) from HIV-1
    863..881     +  promoter       T7 promoter: promoter for bacteriophage T7 RNA polymerase
    898..1200    +  CDS            PRKAR1A (fragment): KAP0_HUMAN - Also known as PKR1, PRKAR1, TSE1. Experimental evidence at protein level: Swiss-Prot protein existence level 1. Regulatory subunit of the cAMP-dependent protein kinases involved in cAMP signaling in cells. From Homo sapiens (Human).
   1222..1941    +  CDS            EGFP: the original enhanced GFP (Yang et al., 1996) mammalian codon-optimized
   2002..2020    -  promoter       SP6 promoter: promoter for bacteriophage SP6 RNA polymerase
   2046..2270    +  polyA_signal   bGH poly(A) signal: bovine growth hormone polyadenylation signal
   2274..2295    +  promoter       SV40 promoter (fragment): SV40 enhancer and early promoter
   2316..2744    +  rep_origin     f1 ori (sequence partly withheld): f1 bacteriophage origin of replication; arrow indicates direction of (+) strand synthesis
   2758..3087    +  promoter       SV40 promoter: SV40 enhancer and early promoter
   3154..3945    +  CDS            neo: KKA2_KLEPN - Also known as kan, nptII. Experimental evidence at protein level: Swiss-Prot protein existence level 1. Resistance to kanamycin, neomycin, paromomycin, ribostamycin, butirosin and gentamicin B. From Klebsiella pneumoniae.
   3969..4127    +  CDS            ble (fragment): BLE_KLEPN - Experimental evidence at protein level: Swiss-Prot protein existence level 1. Binding protein with a strong affinity to the bleomycin family of antibiotics. Binds to CL990; an antimitotic-antibiotic compound. From Klebsiella pneumoniae.
   4122..4243    +  polyA_signal   SV40 poly(A) signal: SV40 polyadenylation signal
   4316..4332    -  protein_bind   lac operator: The lac repressor binds to the lac operator to inhibit transcription in E. coli. This inhibition can be relieved by adding lactose or isopropyl-β-D-thiogalactopyranoside (IPTG). lac repressor encoded by lacI
   4340..4370    -  promoter       lac promoter: promoter for the E. coli lac operon
   4385..4406    -  protein_bind   CAP binding site: CAP binding activates transcription in the presence of cAMP. E. coli catabolite activator protein
   4419..4511    -  CDS            lacI (fragment): lac repressor; lacI; The lac repressor binds to the lac operator to inhibit transcription in E. coli. This inhibition can be relieved by adding lactose or isopropyl-β-D-thiogalactopyranoside (IPTG).
   4694..5282    -  rep_origin     ori: high-copy-number ColE1/pMB1/pBR322/pUC origin of replication
   5453..6313    -  CDS            AmpR: β-lactamase; bla; confers resistance to ampicillin, carbenicillin, and related antibiotics
   6314..6418    -  promoter       AmpR promoter: bla
>Addgene plasmid #181842 | pcDNA3.1(+)-RIα(D/D+linker)-EGFP | addgene full sequence | sequence record 364318 | Addgene NGS Result
GACGGATCGGGAGATCTCCCGATCCCCTATGGTGCACTCTCAGTACAATCTGCTCTGATGCCGCATAGTT
AAGCCAGTATCTGCTCCCTGCTTGTGTGTTGGAGGTCGCTGAGTAGTGCGCGAGCAAAATTTAAGCTACA
ACAAGGCAAGGCTTGACCGACAATTGCATGAAGAATCTGCTTAGGGTTAGGCGTTTTGCGCTGCTTCGCG
ATGTACGGGCCAGATATACGCGTTGACATTGATTATTGACTAGTTATTAATAGTAATCAATTACGGGGTC
ATTAGTTCATAGCCCATATATGGAGTTCCGCGTTACATAACTTACGGTAAATGGCCCGCCTGGCTGACCG
CCCAACGACCCCCGCCCATTGACGTCAATAATGACGTATGTTCCCATAGTAACGCCAATAGGGACTTTCC
ATTGACGTCAATGGGTGGAGTATTTACGGTAAACTGCCCACTTGGCAGTACATCAAGTGTATCATATGCC
AAGTACGCCCCCTATTGACGTCAATGACGGTAAATGGCCCGCCTGGCATTATGCCCAGTACATGACCTTA
TGGGACTTTCCTACTTGGCAGTACATCTACGTATTAGTCATCGCTATTACCATGGTGATGCGGTTTTGGC
AGTACATCAATGGGCGTGGATAGCGGTTTGACTCACGGGGATTTCCAAGTCTCCACCCCATTGACGTCAA
TGGGAGTTTGTTTTGGCACCAAAATCAACGGGACTTTCCAAAATGTCGTAACAACTCCGCCCCATTGACG
CAAATGGGCGGTAGGCGTGTACGGTGGGAGGTCTATATAAGCAGAGCTCTCTGGCTAACTAGAGAACCCA
CTGCTTACTGGCTTATCGAAATTAATACGACTCACTATAGGGAGACCCGCCACCATGGCACGCAGCCTTC
GAGAATGTGAGCTCTACGTCCAGAAGCATAACATTCAAGCACTGCTCAAAGATTCTATTGTGCAGTTGTG
CACTGCTCGACCTGAGAGACCCATGGCATTCCTCAGGGAATACTTTGAGAGGTTGGAGAAGGAGGAGGCA
AAACAGATTCAGAATCTGCAGAAAGCAGGCACTCGTACAGACTCAAGGGAGGATGAGATTTCTCCTCCTC
CACCCAACCCAGTGGTTAAAGGTAGGAGGCGACGAGGTGCTATCAGCGCTGAGGTCTACACGGAGGAAGA
TGCGGCATCCGGATCCCCACCGGTCGCCACCATGGTGAGCAAGGGCGAGGAGCTGTTCACCGGGGTGGTG
CCCATCCTGGTCGAGCTGGACGGCGACGTAAACGGCCACAAGTTCAGCGTGTCCGGCGAGGGCGAGGGCG
ATGCCACCTACGGCAAGCTGACCCTGAAGTTCATCTGCACCACCGGCAAGCTGCCCGTGCCCTGGCCCAC
CCTCGTGACCACCCTGAGCTACGGCGTGCAGTGCTTCAGCCGCTACCCCGACCACATGAAGCAGCACGAC
TTCTTCAAGTCCGCCATGCCCGAAGGCTACGTCCAGGAGCGCACCATCTTCTTCAAGGACGACGGCAACT
ACAAGACCCGCGCCGAGGTGAAGTTCGAGGGCGACACCCTGGTGAACCGCATCGAGCTGAAGGGCATCGA
CTTCAAGGAGGACGGCAACATCCTGGGGCACAAGCTGGAGTACAACTACAACAGCCACAACGTCTATATC
ATGGCCGACAAGCAGAAGAACGGCATCAAGGTGAACTTCAAGATCCGCCACAACATCGAGGACGGCAGCG
TGCAGCTCGCCGACCACTACCAGCAGAACACCCCCATCGGCGACGGCCCCGTGCTGCTGCCCGACAACCA
CTACCTGAGCACCCAGTCCGCCCTGAGCAAAGACCCCAACGAGAAGCGCGATCACATGGTCCTGCTGGAG
TTCGTGACCGCCGCCGGGATCACTCTCGGCATGGACGAGCTGTACAAGTAAGAATTCTGCAGATATCCAG
CACAGTGGCGGCCGCTCGAGCATGCATCTAGAGGGCCCTATTCTATAGTGTCACCTAAATGCTAGAGCTC
GCTGATCAGCCTCGACTGTGCCTTCTAGTTGCCAGCCATCTGTTGTTTGCCCCTCCCCCGTGCCTTCCTT
GACCCTGGAAGGTGCCACTCCCACTGTCCTTTCCTAATAAAATGAGGAAATTGCATCGCATTGTCTGAGT
AGGTGTCATTCTATTCTGGGGGGTGGGGTGGGGCAGGACAGCAAGGGGGAGGATTGGGAAGACAATAGCA
GGCATGCTGGGGATGCGGTGGGCTCTATGGCTTCTGAGGCGGAAAGAACCAGCTGGGGCTCTAGGGGGTA
TCCCC
[124 nt withheld, positions 2316-2439]
C
[91 nt withheld, positions 2441-2531]
A
[49 nt withheld, positions 2533-2581]
CCTTTGACGTTGGAGTCCACGTTCTTT
[37 nt withheld, positions 2609-2645]
ACCCTATCTCGGTCTATTCTTTTGATTTATAAGGGATTTTGCCGATTTCGGCCTATTGGTTAAAAAATGA
GCTGATTTAACAAAAATTTAACGCGAATTAATTCTGTGGAATGTGTGTCAGTTAGGGTGTGGAAAGTCCC
CAGGCTCCCCAGCAGGCAGAAGTATGCAAAGCATGCATCTCAATTAGTCAGCAACCAGGTGTGGAAAGTC
CCCAGGCTCCCCAGCAGGCAGAAGTATGCAAAGCATGCATCTCAATTAGTCAGCAACCATAGTCCCGCCC
CTAACTCCGCCCATCCCGCCCCTAACTCCGCCCAGTTCCGCCCATTCTCCGCCCCATGGCTGACTAATTT
TTTTTATTTATGCAGAGGCCGAGGCCGCCTCTGCCTCTGAGCTATTCCAGAAGTAGTGAGGAGGCTTTTT
TGGAGGCCTAGGCTTTTGCAAAAAGCTCCCGGGAGCTTGTATATCCATTTTCGGATCTGATCAAGAGACA
GGATGAGGATCGTTTCGCATGATTGAACAAGATGGATTGCACGCAGGTTCTCCGGCCGCTTGGGTGGAGA
GGCTATTCGGCTATGACTGGGCACAACAGACAATCGGCTGCTCTGATGCCGCCGTGTTCCGGCTGTCAGC
GCAGGGGCGCCCGGTTCTTTTTGTCAAGACCGACCTGTCCGGTGCCCTGAATGAACTGCAGGACGAGGCA
GCGCGGCTATCGTGGCTGGCCACGACGGGCGTTCCTTGCGCAGCTGTGCTCGACGTTGTCACTGAAGCGG
GAAGGGACTGGCTGCTATTGGGCGAAGTGCCGGGGCAGGATCTCCTGTCATCTCACCTTGCTCCTGCCGA
GAAAGTATCCATCATGGCTGATGCAATGCGGCGGCTGCATACGCTTGATCCGGCTACCTGCCCATTCGAC
CACCAAGCGAAACATCGCATCGAGCGAGCACGTACTCGGATGGAAGCCGGTCTTGTCGATCAGGATGATC
TGGACGAAGAGCATCAGGGGCTCGCGCCAGCCGAACTGTTCGCCAGGCTCAAGGCGCGCATGCCCGACGG
CGAGGATCTCGTCGTGACCCATGGCGATGCCTGCTTGCCGAATATCATGGTGGAAAATGGCCGCTTTTCT
GGATTCATCGACTGTGGCCGGCTGGGTGTGGCGGACCGCTATCAGGACATAGCGTTGGCTACCCGTGATA
TTGCTGAAGAGCTTGGCGGCGAATGGGCTGACCGCTTCCTCGTGCTTTACGGTATCGCCGCTCCCGATTC
GCAGCGCATCGCCTTCTATCGCCTTCTTGACGAGTTCTTCTGAGCGGGACTCTGGGGTTCGAAATGACCG
ACCAAGCGACGCCCAACCTGCCATCACGAGATTTCGATTCCACCGCCGCCTTCTATGAAAGGTTGGGCTT
CGGAATCGTTTTCCGGGACGCCGGCTGGATGATCCTCCAGCGCGGGGATCTCATGCTGGAGTTCTTCGCC
CACCCCAACTTGTTTATTGCAGCTTATAATGGTTACAAATAAAGCAATAGCATCACAAATTTCACAAATA
AAGCATTTTTTTCACTGCATTCTAGTTGTGGTTTGTCCAAACTCATCAATGTATCTTATCATGTCTGTAT
ACCGTCGACCTCTAGCTAGAGCTTGGCGTAATCATGGTCATAGCTGTTTCCTGTGTGAAATTGTTATCCG
CTCACAATTCCACACAACATACGAGCCGGAAGCATAAAGTGTAAAGCCTGGGGTGCCTAATGAGTGAGCT
AACTCACATTAATTGCGTTGCGCTCACTGCCCGCTTTCCAGTCGGGAAACCTGTCGTGCCAGCTGCATTA
ATGAATCGGCCAACGCGCGGGGAGAGGCGGTTTGCGTATTGGGCGCTCTTCCGCTTCCTCGCTCACTGAC
TCGCTGCGCTCGGTCGTTCGGCTGCGGCGAGCGGTATCAGCTCACTCAAAGGCGGTAATACGGTTATCCA
CAGAATCAGGGGATAACGCAGGAAAGAACATGTGAGCAAAAGGCCAGCAAAAGGCCAGGAACCGTAAAAA
GGCCGCGTTGCTGGCGTTTTTCCATAGGCTCCGCCCCCCTGACGAGCATCACAAAAATCGACGCTCAAGT
CAGAGGTGGCGAAACCCGACAGGACTATAAAGATACCAGGCGTTTCCCCCTGGAAGCTCCCTCGTGCGCT
CTCCTGTTCCGACCCTGCCGCTTACCGGATACCTGTCCGCCTTTCTCCCTTCGGGAAGCGTGGCGCTTTC
TCATAGCTCACGCTGTAGGTATCTCAGTTCGGTGTAGGTCGTTCGCTCCAAGCTGGGCTGTGTGCACGAA
CCCCCCGTTCAGCCCGACCGCTGCGCCTTATCCGGTAACTATCGTCTTGAGTCCAACCCGGTAAGACACG
ACTTATCGCCACTGGCAGCAGCCACTGGTAACAGGATTAGCAGAGCGAGGTATGTAGGCGGTGCTACAGA
GTTCTTGAAGTGGTGGCCTAACTACGGCTACACTAGAAGAACAGTATTTGGTATCTGCGCTCTGCTGAAG
CCAGTTACCTTCGGAAAAAGAGTTGGTAGCTCTTGATCCGGCAAACAAACCACCGCTGGTAGCGGTGGTT
TTTTTGTTTGCAAGCAGCAGATTACGCGCAGAAAAAAAGGATCTCAAGAAGATCCTTTGATCTTTTCTAC
GGGGTCTGACGCTCAGTGGAACGAAAACTCACGTTAAGGGATTTTGGTCATGAGATTATCAAAAAGGATC
TTCACCTAGATCCTTTTAAATTAAAAATGAAGTTTTAAATCAATCTAAAGTATATATGAGTAAACTTGGT
CTGACAGTTACCAATGCTTAATCAGTGAGGCACCTATCTCAGCGATCTGTCTATTTCGTTCATCCATAGT
TGCCTGACTCCCCGTCGTGTAGATAACTACGATACGGGAGGGCTTACCATCTGGCCCCAGTGCTGCAATG
ATACCGCGAGACCCACGCTCACCGGCTCCAGATTTATCAGCAATAAACCAGCCAGCCGGAAGGGCCGAGC
GCAGAAGTGGTCCTGCAACTTTATCCGCCTCCATCCAGTCTATTAATTGTTGCCGGGAAGCTAGAGTAAG
TAGTTCGCCAGTTAATAGTTTGCGCAACGTTGTTGCCATTGCTACAGGCATCGTGGTGTCACGCTCGTCG
TTTGGTATGGCTTCATTCAGCTCCGGTTCCCAACGATCAAGGCGAGTTACATGATCCCCCATGTTGTGCA
AAAAAGCGGTTAGCTCCTTCGGTCCTCCGATCGTTGTCAGAAGTAAGTTGGCCGCAGTGTTATCACTCAT
GGTTATGGCAGCACTGCATAATTCTCTTACTGTCATGCCATCCGTAAGATGCTTTTCTGTGACTGGTGAG
TACTCAACCAAGTCATTCTGAGAATAGTGTATGCGGCGACCGAGTTGCTCTTGCCCGGCGTCAATACGGG
ATAATACCGCGCCACATAGCAGAACTTTAAAAGTGCTCATCATTGGAAAACGTTCTTCGGGGCGAAAACT
CTCAAGGATCTTACCGCTGTTGAGATCCAGTTCGATGTAACCCACTCGTGCACCCAACTGATCTTCAGCA
TCTTTTACTTTCACCAGCGTTTCTGGGTGAGCAAAAACAGGAAGGCAAAATGCCGCAAAAAAGGGAATAA
GGGCGACACGGAAATGTTGAATACTCATACTCTTCCTTTTTCAATATTATTGAAGCATTTATCAGGGTTA
TTGTCTCATGAGCGGATACATATTTGAATGTATTTAGAAAAATAAACAAATAGGGGTTCCGCGCACATTT
CCCCGAAAAGTGCCACCTGACGTC
